Addgene plasmid #48869: pGGZ003
Purpose: (Empty Backbone) Empty destination vector for creating a GreenGate plant transformation plasmid with the plant resistance cassette at the T-DNA left border.
Depositing lab: Jan Lohmann. Depositing organization: Universitaet Heidelberg. Publication: GreenGate - A Novel, Versatile, and Efficient Cloning System for Plant Transgenesis. Lampropoulos A, Sutikovic Z, Wenzl C, Maegele I, Lohmann JU, Forner J. PLoS One. 2013 Dec 20;8(12):e83043. doi: 10.1371/journal.pone.0083043. PubMed 24376629.
Backbone
  Vector backbone: pGreenII
  Backbone size (bp): 2673
  Vector type: Golden Gate compatible plant transformation vector
Growth in bacteria
  Bacterial resistance: Chloramphenicol and Spectinomycin, 25 & 50 μg/mL
  Growth temperature: 37°C
  Growth strain: DB3.1
  Copy number: High Copy
Gene/Insert
  Gene/Insert name: None
Terms and licenses: Academic/Nonprofit Terms; Industry Terms: Not Available to Industry
Depositor comments: This plasmid is designed as destination vector for Golden Gate cloning using the BsaI enzyme. The 5' BsaI overhang can be exchanged using KpnI and EcoRI. The 3' BsaI overhang can be exchanged using XhoI and XbaI. There is also a a NotI-PacI-SgsI-SfaAI-KpnI MCS in front of the A-overhang and an XbaI-PaeI MCS after the G-overhang. Plasmid Features (listed as bp in full plasmid sequence): BsaI site #1 = 602-612bp BsaI site #2 = 2040-2050bp
How to cite: pGGZ003 was a gift from Jan Lohmann (Addgene plasmid # 48869 ; http://n2t.net/addgene:48869 ; RRID:Addgene_48869)
