[The description below was written by a language model from this plasmid's Addgene catalogue record and pLannotate feature annotations shown in this document.]
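Description:
pGGZ003 is an empty destination vector of the GreenGate system, a Golden Gate (BsaI-based) cloning platform for building plant transformation plasmids. It is built on the small pGreenII binary backbone and, at about 4.1 kb, carries a high-copy ColE1/pUC-type origin for propagation in E. coli together with the pSa origin used for maintenance in Agrobacterium. In pGreen-type vectors this origin generally depends on replication functions supplied in trans by a helper plasmid, although the record does not address this point. The backbone is selected through aadA, which confers spectinomycin (and streptomycin) resistance.

Between the nopaline-type T-DNA left and right border repeats lies a counter-selection stuffer flanked by two BsaI sites. It contains a chloramphenicol acetyltransferase gene and the ccdB toxin gene, along with short annotated fragments of a PDK intron, lacZα and a bom region that appear to be remnants of the cassette's origin. Because ccdB is lethal to ordinary E. coli strains, the empty vector is kept in the ccdB-tolerant strain DB3.1 under chloramphenicol plus spectinomycin selection. During a GreenGate assembly, BsaI digestion releases the stuffer and the ordered entry modules are ligated between the A and G overhangs, so only recombinant plasmids survive in standard strains. This version is designed so that the plant resistance cassette ends up adjacent to the left border. The depositor notes that each BsaI overhang can be exchanged using flanking restriction sites, and that small multiple cloning sites sit upstream of the A overhang and downstream of the G overhang. No insert, promoter or plant marker is present until modules are assembled.
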