Features (pLannotate 1.2.2; 11 found; start..end, strand, type, name):
    534..556     +  misc_feature   LB T-DNA repeat: left border repeat from nopaline C58 T-DNA (truncated)
    618..693     +  intron         PDK intron (fragment): pdk; modified pyruvate orthophosphate dikinase intron from Flaveria trinervia 3.0
    743..1399    +  CDS            cat: CAT_ECOLX - Experimental evidence at protein level: Swiss-Prot protein existence level 1. This enzyme is an effector of chloramphenicol resistance in bacteria. From Escherichia coli. This protein is used as a marker in many commonly used cloning vectors, such as pACYC184.
   1421..1723    +  CDS            ccdB: CCDB_ECOLI - Also known as G, letB, letD. Experimental evidence at protein level: Swiss-Prot protein existence level 1. Toxic component of a type II toxin-antitoxin (TA) system, functioning in plasmid maintainence. Responsible for the post- segregational killing (PSK) of plasmid-free cells, also referred to as a plasmid addiction system. Half-life of over 2 hours. Cell killing by CcdB is accompanied by filamentation, defects in chromosome and plasmid segregation, defects in cell division, formation of anucleate cells, decreased DNA synthesis and plasmid loss. Interferes with the activity of DN
   1748..1900    +  CDS            lacZα (fragment): LacZα fragment of β-galactosidase; lacZ fragment
   1906..1994    -  misc_feature   bom (fragment): basis of mobility region from pBR322
   2133..2157    +  misc_feature   RB T-DNA repeat: right border repeat from nopaline C58 T-DNA
   2248..2836    -  rep_origin     ori: high-copy-number ColE1/pMB1/pBR322/pUC origin of replication
   3010..3795    -  CDS            aadA: S3AD_SHIFL - Experimental evidence at protein level: Swiss-Prot protein existence level 1. Mediates bacterial resistance to the antibiotics streptomycin and spectinomycin. From Shigella flexneri.
   3980..4081    +  CDS            TRA2_ECOLX (fragment): Protein predicted: Swiss-Prot protein existence level 4. Required for transposition of transposon Tn903. From Escherichia coli.
   4086..407     +  rep_origin     pSa ori (across the origin): origin of replication from bacterial plasmid pSa
>Addgene plasmid #48869 | pGGZ003 | depositor full sequence | sequence record 71306 | Full Sequence
TTTTTATCCCCGGAAGCCTGTGGATAGAGGGTAGTTATCCACGTGAAACCGCTAATGCCCCGCAAAGCCT
TGATTCACGGGGCTTTCCGGCCCGCTCCAAAAACTATCCACGTGAAATCGCTAATCAGGGTACGTGAAAT
CGCTAATCGGAGTACGTGAAATCGCTAATAAGGTCACGTGAAATCGCTAATCAAAAAGGCACGTGAGAAC
GCTAATAGCCCTTTCAGATCAACAGCTTGCAAACACCCCTCGCTCCGGCAAGTAGTTACAGCAAGTAGTA
TGTTCAATTAGCTTTTCAATTATGAATATATATATCAATTATTGGTCGCCCTTGGCTTGTGGACAATGCG
CTACGCGCACCGGCTCCGCCCGTGGACAACCGCAAGCGGTTGCCCACCGTCGAGCGCCTTTGCCCACAAC
CCGGCGGCCGGCCGCAACAGATCGTTTTATAAATTTTTTTTTTTGAAAAAGAAAAAGCCCGAAAGGCGGC
AACCTCTCGGGCTTCTGGATTTCCGATCCCCGGAATTAGATCTTGGCAGGATATATTGTGGTGTAACGTT
GGATCTGGCTGAGAACGCCAGCTGTGCATGCTTGGTCTAGAATACTGAGACCCTCGAGGCTTACTAAAAG
CCAGATAACAGTATGCGTATTTGCGCGCTGATTTTTGCGGTATAAGAATATATACTGATATGTATACCCG
AAGTATGTCAAAAAGAGGTGTGCTAAGCTTAGGAGGTCAGCTATGGAGAAAAAAATCACTGGATATACCA
CCGTTGATATATCCCAATGGCATCGTAAAGAACATTTTGAGGCATTTCAGTCAGTTGCTCAATGTACCTA
TAACCAGACCGTTCAGCTGGATATTACGGCCTTTTTAAAGACCGTAAAGAAAAATAAGCACAAGTTTTAT
CCGGCCTTTATTCACATTCTTGCCCGCCTGATGAATGCTCATCCGGAGTTCCGTATGGCAATGAAAGACG
GTGAGCTGGTGATATGGGATAGTGTTCACCCTTGTTACACCGTTTTCCATGAGCAAACTGAAACGTTTTC
ATCGCTCTGGAGTGAATACCACGACGATTTCCGGCAGTTTCTACACATATATTCGCAAGATGTGGCGTGT
TACGGTGAAAACCTGGCCTATTTCCCTAAAGGGTTTATTGAGAATATGTTTTTCGTCTCAGCCAATCCCT
GGGTGAGTTTCACCAGTTTTGATTTAAACGTGGCCAATATGGACAACTTCTTCGCCCCCGTTTTCACCAT
GGGCAAATATTATACGCAAGGCGACAAGGTGCTGATGCCGCTGGCGATTCAGGTTCATCATGCCGTTTGT
GATGGCTTCCATGTCGGCAGAATGCTTAATGAATTACAACAGTACTGCGATGAGTGGCAGGGCGGGGCGT
AAGAGCTCAGGAGGACAGCTATGCAGTTTAAGGTTTACACCTATAAAAGAGAGAGCCGTTATCGTCTGTT
TGTGGATGTACAGAGTGATATTATTGACACGCCCGGGCGACGGATGGTGATCCCCCTGGCCAGTGCACGT
CTGCTGTCAGATAAAGTCTCCCGTGAACTTTACCCAGTGGTGCATATCGGGGATGAAAGCTGGCGCATGA
TGACCACCGATATGGCCAGTGTGCCAGTCTCCGTTATCGGGGAAGAAGTGGCTGATCTCAGCCACCGCGA
AAATGACATCAAAAACGCCATTAACCTGATGTTCTGGGGAATATAAACTAGTAGGAGGTAATCAATGCTG
GCCGTCGTTTTACAACGTCGTGACTGGGAAAACCCTGGCGTTACCCAACTTAATCGCCTTGCAGCACATC
CCCCTTTCGCCAGCTGGCGTAATAGCGAAGAGGCCCGCACCGATCGCCCTTCCCAACAGTTGCGCAGCCT
GAATGGCGAATGGCGCCTGATGCGGTATTTTCTCCTTACGCATCTGTGCGGTATTTCACACCGCATATGG
TGCACTCTCAGTACAATCTGCTCTGATGCCGCATGATCATCTGGCGGACCTCTTCGGAGGTCCGCTTTTT
TTTGAATTCGGTCTCAAGGTGGTACCTGGTGCGATCGCTGTTGGCGCGCCGTGTTTAATTAAGGTTGCGG
CCGCTTACTTCGTCCGAGCCTAGTTCGAGCCTTGACAGGATATATTGGCGGGTAAACTAAGTCGCTGTAT
GTGTTTGTTTGAGATCTCATGTGAGCAAAAGGCCAGCAAAAGGCCAGGAACCGTAAAAAGGCCGCGTTGC
TGGCGTTTTTCCATAGGCTCCGCCCCCCTGACGAGCATCACAAAAATCGACGCTCAAGTCAGAGGTGGCG
AAACCCGACAGGACTATAAAGATACCAGGCGTTTCCCCCTGGAAGCTCCCTCGTGCGCTCTCCTGTTCCG
ACCCTGCCGCTTACCGGATACCTGTCCGCCTTTCTCCCTTCGGGAAGCGTGGCGCTTTCTCATAGCTCAC
GCTGTAGGTATCTCAGTTCGGTGTAGGTCGTTCGCTCCAAGCTGGGCTGTGTGCACGAACCCCCCGTTCA
GCCCGACCGCTGCGCCTTATCCGGTAACTATCGTCTTGAGTCCAACCCGGTAAGACACGACTTATCGCCA
CTGGCAGCAGCCACTGGTAACAGGATTAGCAGAGCGAGGTATGTAGGCGGTGCTACAGAGTTCTTGAAGT
GGTGGCCTAACTACGGCTACACTAGAAGAACAGTATTTGGTATCTGCGCTCTGCTGAAGCCAGTTACCTT
CGGAAGAAGAGTTGGTAGCTCTTGATCCGGCAAACAAACCACCGCTGGTAGCGGTGGTTTTTTTGTTTGC
AAGCAGCAGATTACGCGCAGAAAAAAAGGATCTCAAGAAGATCCTTTGATCTTTTCTACGGGGTCTGACG
CTCAGTGGAACGAAAACTCACGTTAAGGGATTTTGGTCATGAGATTATCAAAAAGGATCTTCACCTAGAT
CCTTTTAAATTAAAAATGAAGTTTTAAATCAATCTAAAGTATATATGTGTAACATTGGTCTAGTGATTAT
TTGCCGACTACCTTGGTGATCTCGCCTTTCACGTAGTGAACAAATTCTTCCAACTGATCTGCGCGCGAGG
CCAAGCGATCTTCTTGTCCAAGATAAGCCTGCCTAGCTTCAAGTATGACGGGCTGATACTGGGCCGGCAG
GCGCTCCATTGCCCAGTCGGCAGCGACATCCTTCGGCGCGATTTTGCCGGTTACTGCGCTGTACCAAATG
CGGGACAACGTAAGCACTACATTTCGCTCATCGCCAGCCCAGTCGGGCGGCGAGTTCCATAGCGTTAAGG
TTTCATTTAGCGCCTCAAATAGATCCTGTTCAGGAACCGGATCAAAGAGTTCCTCCGCCGCTGGACCTAC
CAAGGCAACGCTATGTTCTCTTGCTTTTGTCAGCAAGATAGCCAGATCAATGTCGATCGTGGCTGGCTCG
AAGATACCTGCAAGAATGTCATTGCGCTGCCATTCTCCAAATTGCAGTTCGCGCTTAGCTGGATAACGCC
ACGGAATGATGTCGTCGTGCACAACAATGGTGACTTCTACAGCGCGGAGAATCTCGCTCTCTCCAGGGGA
AGCCGAAGTTTCCAAAAGGTCGTTGATCAAAGCTCGCCGCGTTGTTTCATCAAGCCTTACGGTCACCGTA
ACCAGCAAATCAATATCACTGTGTGGCTTCAGGCCGCCATCCACTGCGGAGCCGTACAAATGTACGGCCA
GCAACGTCGGTTCGAGATGGCGCTCGATGACGCCAACTACCTCTGATAGTTGAGTCGATACTTCGGCGAT
CACCGCTTCCCTCATAACACCCCTTGTATTACTGTTTATGTAAGCAGACAGTTTTATTGTTCATGATGAT
ATATTTTTATCTTGTGCAATGTAACATCAGAGATTTTGAGACACAACGTGGCTTTGTTGAATAAATCGAA
CTTTTGCTGAGTTGAAGGATCAGATCACGCATCTTCCCGACAACGCAGACCGTTCCGTGGCAAAGCAAAA
GTTCAAAATCACCAACTGGTCCACCTACAACAAAGCTCTCATCAACCGTGGCTCCCTCACTTTCTGGCTG
GATGATGGGGCGATTCAGGCGATCCCCATCCAACAGCCCGCCGTCGAGCGGGCT
