>Addgene plasmid #48869 | pGGZ003 | depositor partial sequence | sequence record 71307 | LB - MCS - overhang G - BsaI recognition site - ccdB cassette - BsaI recognition site - overhang A- RB
GATCTTGGCAGGATATATTGTGGTGTAACGTTGGATCTGGCTGAGAACGCCAGCTGTGCATGCTTGGTCT
AGAATACTGAGACCCTCGAGGCTTACTAAAAGCCAGATAACAGTATGCGTATTTGCGCGCTGATTTTTGC
GGTATAAGAATATATACTGATATGTATACCCGAAGTATGTCAAAAAGAGGTGTGCTAAGCTTAGGAGGTC
AGCTATGGAGAAAAAAATCACTGGATATACCACCGTTGATATATCCCAATGGCATCGTAAAGAACATTTT
GAGGCATTTCAGTCAGTTGCTCAATGTACCTATAACCAGACCGTTCAGCTGGATATTACGGCCTTTTTAA
AGACCGTAAAGAAAAATAAGCACAAGTTTTATCCGGCCTTTATTCACATTCTTGCCCGCCTGATGAATGC
TCATCCGGAGTTCCGTATGGCAATGAAAGACGGTGAGCTGGTGATATGGGATAGTGTTCACCCTTGTTAC
ACCGTTTTCCATGAGCAAACTGAAACGTTTTCATCGCTCTGGAGTGAATACCACGACGATTTCCGGCAGT
TTCTACACATATATTCGCAAGATGTGGCGTGTTACGGTGAAAACCTGGCCTATTTCCCTAAAGGGTTTAT
TGAGAATATGTTTTTCGTCTCAGCCAATCCCTGGGTGAGTTTCACCAGTTTTGATTTAAACGTGGCCAAT
ATGGACAACTTCTTCGCCCCCGTTTTCACCATGGGCAAATATTATACGCAAGGCGACAAGGTGCTGATGC
CGCTGGCGATTCAGGTTCATCATGCCGTTTGTGATGGCTTCCATGTCGGCAGAATGCTTAATGAATTACA
ACAGTACTGCGATGAGTGGCAGGGCGGGGCGTAAGAGCTCAGGAGGACAGCTATGCAGTTTAAGGTTTAC
ACCTATAAAAGAGAGAGCCGTTATCGTCTGTTTGTGGATGTACAGAGTGATATTATTGACACGCCCGGGC
GACGGATGGTGATCCCCCTGGCCAGTGCACGTCTGCTGTCAGATAAAGTCTCCCGTGAACTTTACCCAGT
GGTGCATATCGGGGATGAAAGCTGGCGCATGATGACCACCGATATGGCCAGTGTGCCAGTCTCCGTTATC
GGGGAAGAAGTGGCTGATCTCAGCCACCGCGAAAATGACATCAAAAACGCCATTAACCTGATGTTCTGGG
GAATATAAACTAGTAGGAGGTAATCAATGCTGGCCGTCGTTTTACAACGTCGTGACTGGGAAAACCCTGG
CGTTACCCAACTTAATCGCCTTGCAGCACATCCCCCTTTCGCCAGCTGGCGTAATAGCGAAGAGGCCCGC
ACCGATCGCCCTTCCCAACAGTTGCGCAGCCTGAATGGCGAATGGCGCCTGATGCGGTATTTTCTCCTTA
CGCATCTGTGCGGTATTTCACACCGCATATGGTGCACTCTCAGTACAATCTGCTCTGATGCCGCATGATC
ATCTGGCGGACCTCTTCGGAGGTCCGCTTTTTTTTGAATTCGGTCTCAAGGTGGTACCTGGTGCGATCGC
TGTTGGCGCGCCGTGTTTAATTAAGGTTGCGGCCGCTTACTTCGTCCGAGCCTAGTTCGAGCCTTGACAG
GATATATTGGCGGGTAAACTAAGTCGCTGTATGTGTTTGTTTGA
