>Addgene plasmid #48869 | pGGZ003 | addgene partial sequence | sequence record 72479 | pBR322ori-F 5'-GGGAAACGCCTGGTATCTTT-3'
CTGACTTGAGCGTCGATTTTTGTGATGCTCGTCAGGGGGGCGGAGCCTATGGAAAAACGCCAGCAACGCG
GCCTTTTTACGGTTCCTGGCCTTTTGCTGGCCTTTTGCTCACATGAGATCTCAAACAAACACATACAGCG
ACTTAGTTTACCCGCCAATATATCCTGTCAAGGCTCGAACTAGGCTCGGACGAAGTAAGCGGCCGCAACC
TTAATTAAACACGGCGCGCCAACAGCGATCGCACCAGGTACCACCTTGAGACCGAATTCAAAAAAAAGCG
GACCTCCGAAGAGGTCCGCCAGATGATCATGCGGCATCAGAGCAGATTGTACTGAGAGTGCACCATATGC
GGTGTGAAATACCGCACAGATGCGTAAGGAGAAAATACCGCATCAGGCGCCATTCGCCATTCAGGCTGCG
CAACTGTTGGGAAGGGCGATCGGTGCGGGCCTCTTCGCTATTACGCCAGCTGGCGAAAGGGGGATGTGCT
GCAAGGCGATTAAGTTGGGTAACGCCAGGGTTTTCCCAGTCACGACGTTGTAAAACGACGGCCAGCATTG
ATTACCTCCTACTAGTTTATATTCCCCAGAACATCAGGTTAATGGCGTTTTTGATGTCATTTTCGCGGTG
GCTGAGATCAGCCACTTCTTCCCCGATAACGGAGACTGGCACACTGGCCATATCGGTGGTCATCATGCGC
CAGCTTTCATCCCCGATATGCACCACTGGGTAAAGTTCACGGGAGACTTTATCTGACAGCAGACGTGCAC
TGGCCAGGGGGATCACCATCCGTCGCCCGGGCGTGTCAATAATATCACTCTGTACATCCACAAACAGACG
ATAACGGCTCTCTCTTTTATAGGTGTAAACCTTAAACTGCATAGCTGTCCTCCTGAGCTCTTACGCCCCG
CCCTGCCACTCATCGCA
