>Addgene plasmid #48869 | pGGZ003 | addgene partial sequence | sequence record 72574 | CAT-R 5'-GCAACTGACTGAAATGCCTC-3'
ATATCAACGGTGGTATATCCAGTGATTTTTTTCTCCATAGCTGACCTCCTAAGCTTAGCACACCTCTTTT
TGACATACTTCGGGTATACATATCAGTATATATTCTTATACCGCAAAAATCAGCGCGCAAATACGCATAC
TGTTATCTGGCTTTTAGTAAGCCTCGAGGGTCTCAGTATTCTAGACCAAGCATGCACAGCTGGCGTTCTC
AGCCAGATCCAACGTTACACCACAATATATCCTGCCAAGATCTAATTCCGGGGATCGGAAATCCAGAAGC
CCGAGAGGTTGCCGCCTTTCGGGCTTTTTCTTTTTCAAAAAAAAAAATTTATAAAACGATCTGTTGCGGC
CGGCCGCCGGGTTGTGGGCAAAGGCGCTCGACGGTGGGCAACCGCTTGCGGTTGTCCACGGGCGGAGCCG
GTGCGCGTAGCGCATTGTCCACAAGCCAAGGGCGACCAATAATTGATATATATATTCATAATTGAAAAGC
TAATTGAACATACTACTTGCTGTAACTACTTGCCGGAGCGAGGGGTGTTTGCAAGCTGTTGATCTGAAAG
GGCTATTAGCGTTCTCACGTGCCTTTTTGATTAGCGATTTCACGTGACCTTATTAGCGATTTCACGTACT
CCGATTAGCGATTTCACGTACCCTGATTAGCGATTTCACGTGGATAGTTTTTGGAGCGGGCCGGAAAGCC
CCGTGAATCAAGGCTTTGCGGGGCATTAGCGGTTTCACGTGGATAACTACCCTCTATCCACAGGCTTCCG
GGGATAAAAAAGCCCGCTCGACGGCGGGCTGTTGGATGGGGATCGCCTGAATCGCCCCATCATCCAGCCA
GAAAGTGAGGGAGCCACGGTTGATGA
